>Addgene plasmid #32636 | pSADdeltaG-mCherry | addgene full sequence | sequence record 137827 | Addgene NGS Result
GACATTGATTATTGACTAGTTATTAATAGTAATCAATTACGGGGTCATTAGTTCATAGCCCATATATGGA
GTTCCGCGTTACATAACTTACGGTAAATGGCCCGCCTGGCTGACCGCCCAACGACCCCCGCCCATTGACG
TCAATAATGACGTATGTTCCCATAGTAACGCCAATAGGGACTTTCCATTGACGTCAATGGGTGGAGTATT
TACGGTAAACTGCCCACTTGGCAGTACATCAAGTGTATCATATGCCAAGTACGCCCCCTATTGACGTCAA
TGACGGTAAATGGCCCGCCTGGCATTATGCCCAGTACATGACCTTATGGGACTTTCCTACTTGGCAGTAC
ATCTACGTATTAGTCATCGCTATTACCATGGTGATGCGGTTTTGGCAGTACATCAATGGGCGTGGATAGC
GGTTTGACTCACGGGGATTTCCAAGTCTCCACCCCATTGACGTCAATGGGAGTTTGTTTTGGCACCAAAA
TCAACGGGACTTTCCAAAATGTCGTAACAACTCCGCCCCATTGACGCAAATGGGCGGTAGGCGTGTACGG
TGGGAGGTCTATATAAGCAGAGCTCTCTGGCTAACTAGAGAACCCACTGCTTACTGGCTTATCGAAATTA
ATACGACTCACTATAGGGAGACCCAAGCTGGCTAGCGTTTAAACGGGCCCTCTAGACTCGAGCGGCCGCC
AGTGTGATGGATATCTGCAGAATTCGCCCTTTTAAGCGTCTGATGAGTCCGTGAGGACGAAACCCGGAGT
CCCGGGTCACGCTTAACAACCAGATCAAAGAAAAAACAGACATTGTCAATTGCAAAGCAAAAATGTAACA
CCCCTACAATGGATGCCGACAAGATTGTATTCAAAGTCAATAATCAGGTGGTCTCTTTGAAGCCTGAGAT
TATCGTGGATCAATATGAGTACAAGTACCCTGCCATCAAAGATTTGAAAAAGCCCTGTATAACCCTAGGA
AAGGCTCCCGATTTAAATAAAGCATACAAGTCAGTTTTGTCAGGCATGAGCGCCGCCAAACTTAATCCTG
ACGATGTATGTTCCTATTTGGCAGCGGCAATGCAGTTTTTTGAGGGGACATGTCCGGAAGACTGGACCAG
CTATGGAATTGTGATTGCACGAAAAGGAGATAAGATCACCCCAGGTTCTCTGGTGGAGATAAAACGTACT
GATGTAGAAGGGAATTGGGCTCTGACAGGAGGCATGGAACTGACAAGAGACCCCACTGTCCCTGAGCATG
CGTCCTTAGTCGGTCTTCTCTTGAGTCTGTATAGGTTGAGCAAAATATCCGGGCAAAACACTGGTAACTA
TAAGACAAACATTGCAGACAGGATAGAGCAGATTTTTGAGACAGCCCCTTTTGTTAAAATCGTGGAACAC
CATACTCTAATGACAACTCACAAAATGTGTGCTAATTGGAGTACTATACCAAACTTCAGATTTTTGGCCG
GAACCTATGACATGTTTTTCTCCCGGATTGAGCATCTATATTCAGCAATCAGAGTGGGCACAGTTGTCAC
TGCTTATGAAGACTGTTCAGGACTGGTATCATTTACTGGGTTCATAAAACAAATCAATCTCACCGCTAGA
GAGGCAATACTATATTTCTTCCACAAGAACTTTGAGGAAGAGATAAGAAGAATGTTTGAGCCAGGGCAGG
AGACAGCTGTTCCTCACTCTTATTTCATCCACTTCCGTTCACTAGGCTTGAGTGGGAAATCTCCTTATTC
ATCAAATGCTGTTGGTCACGTGTTCAATCTCATTCACTTTGTAGGATGCTATATGGGTCAAGTCAGATCC
CTAAATGCAACGGTTATTGCTGCATGTGCTCCTCATGAAATGTCTGTTCTAGGGGGCTATCTGGGAGAGG
AATTCTTCGGGAAAGGGACATTTGAAAGAAGATTCTTCAGAGATGAGAAAGAACTTCAAGAATACGAGGC
GGCTGAACTGACAAAGACTGACGTAGCACTGGCAGATGATGGAACTGTCAACTCTGACGACGAGGACTAC
TTTTCAGGTGAAACCAGAAGTCCGGAGGCTGTTTATACTCGAATCATGATGAATGGAGGTCGACTAAAGA
GATCTCACATACGGAGATATGTCTCAGTCAGTTCCAATCATCAAGCCCGTCCAAACTCATTCGCCGAGTT
TCTAAACAAGACATATTCGAGTGACTCATAAGAAGTTGAATAACAAAATGCCGGAAATCTACGGATTGTG
TATATCCATCATGAAAAAAACTAACACCCCTCCTTTCGAACCATCCCAAACATGAGCAAGATCTTTGTCA
ATCCTAGTGCTATTAGAGCCGGTCTGGCCGATCTTGAGATGGCTGAAGAAACTGTTGATCTGATCAATAG
AAATATCGAAGACAATCAGGCTCATCTCCAAGGGGAACCCATAGAGGTGGACAATCTCCCTGAGGATATG
GGGCGACTTCACCTGGATGATGGAAAATCGCCCAACCATGGTGAGATAGCCAAGGTGGGAGAAGGCAAGT
ATCGAGAGGACTTTCAGATGGATGAAGGAGAGGATCCTAGCTTCCTGTTCCAGTCATACCTGGAAAATGT
TGGAGTCCAAATAGTCAGACAAATGAGGTCAGGAGAGAGATTTCTCAAGATATGGTCACAGACCGTAGAA
GAGATTATATCCTATGTCGCGGTCAACTTTCCCAACCCTCCAGGAAAGTCTTCAGAGGATAAATCAACCC
AGACTACTGGCCGAGAGCTCAAGAAGGAGACAACACCCACTCCTTCTCAGAGAGAAAGCCAATCATCGAA
AGCCAGGATGGCGGCTCAAATTGCTTCTGGCCCTCCAGCCCTTGAATGGTCGGCTACCAATGAAGAGGAT
GATCTATCAGTGGAGGCTGAGATCGCTCACCAGATTGCAGAAAGTTTCTCCAAAAAATATAAGTTTCCCT
CTCGATCCTCAGGGATACTCTTGTATAATTTTGAGCAATTGAAAATGAACCTTGATGATATAGTTAAAGA
GGCAAAAAATGTACCAGGTGTGACCCGTTTAGCCCATGACGGGTCCAAACTCCCCCTAAGATGTGTACTG
GGATGGGTCGCTTTGGCCAACTCTAAGAAATTCCAGTTGTTAGTCGAATCCGACAAGCTGAGTAAAATCA
TGCAAGATGACTTGAATCGCTATACATCTTGCTAACCGAACCTCTCCCCTCAGTCCCTCTAGACAATAAA
ATCCGAGATGTCCCAAAGTCAACATGAAAAAAACAGGCAACACCACTGATAAAATGAACCTCCTACGTAA
GATAGTGAAAAACCGCAGGGACGAGGACACTCAAAAATCCTCTCCCGCGTCAGCCCCTCTGGATGACGAT
GACTTGTGGCTTCCACCCCCTGAATACGTCCCGCTGAAAGAACTTACAGGCAAGAAGAACATGAGGAACT
TTTGTATCAACGGAAGGGTTAAAGTGTGTAGCCCGAATGGTTACTCGTTCAGGATCCTGCGGCACATTCT
GAAATCATTCGACGAGATATATTCTGGGAATCATAGGATGATCGGGTTAGTCAAAGTGGTTATTGGACTG
GCTTTGTCAGGATCTCCAGTCCCTGAGGGCCTGAACTGGGTATACAAATTGAGGAGAACCTTTATCTTCC
AGTGGGCTGATTCCAGGGGCCCTCTTGAAGGGGAGGAGTTGGAATACTCTCAGGAGATCACTTGGGATGA
TGATACTGAGTTCGTCGGATTGCAAATAAGAGTGATTGCAAAACAGTGTCATATCCAGGGCAGAGTCTGG
TGTATCAACATGAACCCGAGAGCATGTCAACTATGGTCTGACATGTCTCTTCAGACACAAAGGTCCGAAG
AGGACAAAGATTCCTCTCTGCTTCTAGAATAATCAGATTATATCCCGCAAATTTATCACTTGTTTACCTC
TGGAGGAGAGAACATATGGGCTCAACTCCAACCCTTGGGAGCAATATAACAAAAAACATGTTATGGTGCC
ATTAAACCGCTGCATTTCATCAAAGTCAAGTTGATTACCTTTACATTTTGATCCTCTTGGATGTGAAAAA
AACTATTAACATCCCTCAAAGGACGGGATCCACCATGGTGAGCAAGGGCGAGGAGGATAACATGGCCATC
ATCAAGGAGTTCATGCGCTTCAAGGTGCACATGGAGGGCTCCGTGAACGGCCACGAGTTCGAGATCGAGG
GCGAGGGCGAGGGCCGCCCCTACGAGGGCACCCAGACCGCCAAGCTGAAGGTGACCAAGGGTGGCCCCCT
GCCCTTCGCCTGGGACATCCTGTCCCCTCAGTTCATGTACGGCTCCAAGGCCTACGTGAAGCACCCCGCC
GACATCCCCGACTACTTGAAGCTGTCCTTCCCCGAGGGCTTCAAGTGGGAGCGCGTGATGAACTTCGAGG
ACGGCGGCGTGGTGACCGTGACCCAGGACTCCTCCCTGCAGGACGGCGAGTTCATCTACAAGGTGAAGCT
GCGCGGCACCAACTTCCCCTCCGACGGCCCCGTAATGCAGAAGAAGACCATGGGCTGGGAGGCCTCCTCC
GAGCGGATGTACCCCGAGGACGGCGCCCTGAAGGGCGAGATCAAGCAGAGGCTGAAGCTGAAGGACGGCG
GCCACTACGACGCTGAGGTCAAGACCACCTACAAGGCCAAGAAGCCCGTGCAGCTGCCCGGCGCCTACAA
CGTCAACATCAAGTTGGACATCACCTCCCACAACGAGGACTACACCATCGTGGAACAGTACGAACGCGCC
GAGGGCCGCCACTCCACCGGCGGCATGGACGAGCTGTACAAGTAAGCTAGCTTTTCAGTCGAGAAAAAAA
CATTAGATCAGAAGAACAACTGGCAACACTTCTCAACCTGAGACTTACTTCAAGATGCTCGATCCTGGAG
AGGTCTATGATGACCCTATTGACCCAATCGAGTTAGAGGCTGAACCCAGAGGAACCCCCATTGTCCCCAA
CATCTTGAGGAACTCTGACTACAATCTCAACTCTCCTTTGATAGAAGATCCTGCTAGACTAATGTTAGAA
TGGTTAAAAACAGGGAATAGACCTTATCGGATGACTCTAACAGACAATTGCTCCAGGTCTTTCAGAGTTT
TGAAAGATTATTTCAAGAAGGTAGATTTGGGTTCTCTCAAGGTGGGCGGAATGGCTGCACAGTCAATGAT
TTCTCTCTGGTTATATGGTGCCCACTCTGAATCCAACAGGAGCCGGAGATGTATAACAGACTTGGCCCAT
TTCTATTCCAAGTCGTCCCCCATAGAGAAGCTGTTGAATCTCACGCTAGGAAATAGAGGGCTGAGAATCC
CCCCAGAGGGAGTGTTAAGTTGCCTTGAGAGGGTTGATTATGATAATGCATTTGGAAGGTATCTTGCCAA
CACGTATTCCTCTTACTTGTTCTTCCATGTAATCACCTTATACATGAACGCCCTAGACTGGGATGAAGAA
AAGACCATCCTAGCATTATGGAAAGATTTAACCTCAGTGGACATCGGGAAGGACTTGGTAAAGTTCAAAG
ACCAAATATGGGGACTGCTGATCGTGACAAAGGACTTTGTTTACTCCCAAAGTTCCAATTGTCTTTTTGA
CAGAAACTACACACTTATGCTAAAAGATCTTTTCTTGTCTCGCTTCAACTCCTTAATGGTCTTGCTCTCT
CCCCCAGAGCCCCGATACTCAGATGACTTGATATCTCAACTATGCCAGCTGTACATTGCTGGGGATCAAG
TCTTGTCTATGTGTGGAAACTCCGGCTATGAAGTCATCAAAATATTGGAGCCATATGTCGTGAATAGTTT
AGTCCAGAGAGCAGAAAAGTTTAGGCCTCTCATTCATTCCTTGGGAGACTTTCCTGTATTTATAAAAGAC
AAGGTAAGTCAACTTGAAGAGACGTTCGGTCCCTGTGCAAGAAGGTTCTTTAGGGCTCTGGATCAATTCG
ACAACATACATGACTTGGTTTTTGTGTTTGGCTGTTACAGGCATTGGGGGCACCCATATATAGATTATCG
AAAGGGTCTGTCAAAACTATATGATCAGGTTCACCTTAAAAAAATGATAGATAAGTCCTACCAGGAGTGC
TTAGCAAGCGACCTAGCCAGGAGGATCCTTAGATGGGGTTTTGATAAGTACTCCAAGTGGTATCTGGATT
CAAGATTCCTAGCCCGAGACCACCCCTTGACTCCTTATATCAAAACCCAAACATGGCCACCCAAACATAT
TGTAGACTTGGTGGGGGATACATGGCACAAGCTCCCGATCACGCAGATCTTTGAGATTCCTGAATCAATG
GATCCGTCAGAAATATTGGATGACAAATCACATTCTTTCACCAGAACGAGACTAGCTTCTTGGCTGTCAG
AAAACCGAGGGGGGCCTGTTCCTAGCGAAAAAGTTATTATCACGGCCCTGTCTAAGCCGCCTGTCAATCC
CCGAGAGTTTCTGAGGTCTATAGACCTCGGAGGATTGCCAGATGAAGACTTGATAATTGGCCTCAAGCCA
AAGGAACGGGAATTGAAGATTGAAGGTCGATTCTTTGCTCTAATGTCATGGAATCTAAGATTGTATTTTG
TCATCACTGAAAAACTCTTGGCCAACTACATCTTGCCACTTTTTGACGCGCTGACTATGACAGACAACCT
GAACAAGGTGTTTAAAAAGCTGATCGACAGGGTCACCGGGCAAGGGCTTTTGGACTATTCAAGGGTCACA
TATGCATTTCACCTGGACTATGAAAAGTGGAACAACCATCAAAGATTAGAGTCAACAGAGGATGTATTTT
CTGTCCTAGATCAAGTGTTTGGATTGAAGAGAGTGTTTTCTAGAACACACGAGTTTTTTCAAAAGGCCTG
GATCTATTATTCAGACAGATCAGACCTCATCGGGTTACGGGAGGATCAAATATACTGCTTAGATGCGTCC
AACGGCCCAACCTGTTGGAATGGCCAGGATGGCGGGCTAGAAGGCTTACGGCAGAAGGGCTGGAGTCTAG
TCAGCTTATTGATGATAGATAGAGAATCTCAAATCAGGAACACAAGAACCAAAATACTAGCTCAAGGAGA
CAACCAGGTTTTATGTCCGACATACATGTTGTCGCCAGGGCTATCTCAAGAGGGGCTCCTCTATGAATTG
GAGAGAATATCAAGGAATGCACTTTCGATATACAGAGCCGTCGAGGAAGGGGCATCTAAGCTAGGGCTGA
TCATCAAGAAAGAAGAGACCATGTGTAGTTATGACTTCCTCATCTATGGAAAAACCCCTTTGTTTAGAGG
TAACATATTGGTGCCTGAGTCCAAAAGATGGGCCAGAGTCTCTTGCGTCTCTAATGACCAAATAGTCAAC
CTCGCCAATATAATGTCGACAGTGTCCACCAATGCGCTAACAGTGGCACAACACTCTCAATCTTTGATCA
AACCGATGAGGGATTTTCTGCTCATGTCAGTACAGGCAGTCTTTCACTACCTGCTATTTAGCCCAATCTT
AAAGGGAAGAGTTTACAAGATTCTGAGCGCTGAAGGGGAGAGCTTTCTCCTAGCCATGTCAAGGATAATC
TATCTAGATCCTTCTTTGGGAGGGATATCTGGAATGTCCCTCGGAAGATTCCATATACGACAGTTCTCAG
ACCCTGTCTCTGAAGGGTTATCCTTCTGGAGAGAGATCTGGTTAAGCTCCCAAGAGTCCTGGATTCACGC
GTTGTGTCAAGAGGCTGGAAACCCAGATCTTGGAGAGAGAACACTCGAGAGCTTCACTCGCCTTCTAGAA
GATCCGACCACCTTAAATATCAGAGGAGGGGCCAGTCCTACCATTCTACTCAAGGATGCAATCAGAAAGG
CTTTATATGACGAGGTGGACAAGGTGGAAAATTCAGAGTTTCGAGAGGCAATCCTGTTGTCCAAGACCCA
TAGAGATAATTTTATACTCTTCTTAATATCTGTTGAGCCTCTGTTTCCTCGATTTCTCAGTGAGCTATTC
AGTTCGTCTTTTTTGGGAATCCCCGAGTCAATCATTGGATTGATACAAAACTCCCGAACGATAAGAAGGC
AGTTTAGAAAGAGTCTCTCAAAAACTTTAGAAGAATCCTTCTACAACTCAGAGATCCACGGGATTAGTCG
GATGACCCAGACACCTCAGAGGGTTGGGGGGGTGTGGCCTTGCTCTTCAGAGAGGGCAGATCTACTTAGG
GAGATCTCTTGGGGAAGAAAAGTGGTAGGCACGACAGTTCCTCACCCTTCTGAGATGTTGGGATTACTTC
CCAAGTCCTCTATTTCTTGCACTTGTGGAGCAACAGGAGGAGGCAATCCTAGAGTTTCTGTATCAGTACT
CCCGTCCTTTGATCAGTCATTTTTTTCACGAGGCCCCCTAAAGGGATACTTGGGCTCGTCCACCTCTATG
TCGACCCAGCTATTCCATGCATGGGAAAAAGTCACTAATGTTCATGTGGTGAAGAGAGCTCTATCGTTAA
AAGAATCTATAAACTGGTTCATTACTAGAGATTCCAACTTGGCTCAAGCTCTAATTAGGAACATTATGTC
TCTGACAGGCCCTGATTTCCCTCTAGAGGAGGCCCCTGTCTTCAAAAGGACGGGGTCAGCCTTGCATAGG
TTCAAGTCTGCCAGATACAGCGAAGGAGGGTATTCTTCTGTCTGCCCGAACCTCCTCTCTCATATTTCTG
TTAGTACAGACACCATGTCTGATTTGACCCAAGACGGGAAGAACTACGATTTCATGTTCCAGCCATTGAT
GCTTTATGCACAGACATGGACATCAGAGCTGGTACAGAGAGACACAAGGCTAAGAGACTCTACGTTTCAT
TGGCACCTCCGATGCAACAGGTGTGTGAGACCCATTGACGACGTGACCCTGGAGACCTCTCAGATCTTCG
AGTTTCCGGATGTGTCGAAAAGAATATCCAGAATGGTTTCTGGGGCTGTGCCTCACTTCCAGAGGCTTCC
CGATATCCGTCTGAGACCAGGAGATTTTGAATCTCTAAGCGGTAGAGAAAAGTCTCACCATATCGGATCA
GCTCAGGGGCTCTTATACTCAATCTTAGTGGCAATTCACGACTCAGGATACAATGATGGAACCATCTTCC
CTGTCAACATATACGGCAAGGTTTCCCCTAGAGACTATTTGAGAGGGCTCGCAAGGGGAGTATTGATAGG
ATCCTCGATTTGCTTCTTGACAAGAATGACAAATATCAATATTAATAGACCTCTTGAATTGGTCTCAGGG
GTAATCTCATATATTCTCCTGAGGCTAGATAACCATCCCTCCTTGTACATAATGCTCAGAGAACCGTCTC
TTAGAGGAGAGATATTTTCTATCCCTCAGAAAATCCCCGCCGCTTATCCAACCACTATGAAAGAAGGCAA
CAGATCAATCTTGTGTTATCTCCAACATGTGCTACGCTATGAGCGAGAGATAATCACGGCGTCTCCAGAG
AATGACTGGCTATGGATCTTTTCAGACTTTAGAAGTGCCAAAATGACGTACCTATCCCTCATTACTTACC
AGTCTCATCTTCTACTCCAGAGGGTTGAGAGAAACCTATCTAAGAGTATGAGAGATAACCTGCGACAATT
GAGTTCTTTGATGAGGCAGGTGCTGGGCGGGCACGGAGAAGATACCTTAGAGTCAGACGACAACATTCAA
CGACTGCTAAAAGACTCTTTACGAAGGACAAGATGGGTGGATCAAGAGGTGCGCCATGCAGCTAGAACCA
TGACTGGAGATTACAGCCCCAACAAGAAGGTGTCCCGTAAGGTAGGATGTTCAGAATGGGTCTGCTCTGC
TCAACAGGTTGCAGTCTCTACCTCAGCAAACCCGGCCCCTGTCTCGGAGCTTGACATAAGGGCCCTCTCT
AAGAGGTTCCAGAACCCTTTGATCTCGGGCTTGAGAGTGGTTCAGTGGGCAACCGGTGCTCATTATAAGC
TTAAGCCTATTCTAGATGATCTCAATGTTTTCCCATCTCTCTGCCTTGTAGTTGGGGACGGGTCAGGGGG
GATATCAAGGGCAGTCCTCAACATGTTTCCAGATGCCAAGCTTGTGTTCAACAGTCTTTTAGAGGTGAAT
GACCTGATGGCTTCCGGAACACATCCACTGCCTCCTTCAGCAATCATGAGGGGAGGAAATGATATCGTCT
CCAGAGTGATAGATCTTGACTCAATCTGGGAAAAACCGTCCGACTTGAGAAACTTGGCAACCTGGAAATA
CTTCCAGTCAGTCCAAAAGCAGGTCAACATGTCCTATGACCTCATTATTTGCGATGCAGAAGTTACTGAC
ATTGCATCTATCAACCGGATCACCCTGTTAATGTCCGATTTTGCATTGTCTATAGATGGACCACTCTATT
TGGTCTTCAAAACTTATGGGACTATGCTAGTAAATCCAAACTACAAGGCTATTCAACACCTGTCAAGAGC
GTTCCCCTCGGTCACAGGGTTTATCACCCAAGTAACTTCGTCTTTTTCATCTGAGCTCTACCTCCGATTC
TCCAAACGAGGGAAGTTTTTCAGAGATGCTGAGTACTTGACCTCTTCCACCCTTCGAGAAATGAGCCTTG
TGTTATTCAATTGTAGCAGCCCCAAGAGTGAGATGCAGAGAGCTCGTTCCTTGAACTATCAGGATCTTGT
GAGAGGATTTCCTGAAGAAATCATATCAAATCCTTACAATGAGATGATCATAACTCTGATTGACAGTGAT
GTAGAATCTTTTCTAGTCCACAAGATGGTTGATGATCTTGAGTTACAGAGGGGAACTCTGTCTAAAGTGG
CTATCATTATAGCCATCATGATAGTTTTCTCCAACAGAGTCTTCAACGTTTCCAAACCCCTAACTGACCC
CTCGTTCTATCCACCGTCTGATCCCAAAATCCTGAGGCACTTCAACATATGTTGCAGTACTATGATGTAT
CTATCTACTGCTTTAGGTGACGTCCCTAGCTTCGCAAGACTTCACGACCTGTATAACAGACCTATAACTT
ATTACTTCAGAAAGCAAGTCATTCGAGGGAACGTTTATCTATCTTGGAGTTGGTCCAACGACACCTCAGT
GTTCAAAAGGGTAGCCTGTAATTCTAGCCTGAGTCTGTCATCTCACTGGATCAGGTTGATTTACAAGATA
GTGAAGACTACCAGACTCGTTGGCAGCATCAAGGATCTATCCAGAGAAGTGGAAAGACACCTTCATAGGT
ACAACAGGTGGATCACCCTAGAGGATATCAGATCTAGATCATCCCTACTAGACTACAGTTGCCTGTGAAC
CGGATACTCCTGGAAGCCTGCCCATGCTAAGACTCTTGTGTGATGTATCTTGAAAAAAACAAGATCCTAA
ATCTGAACCTTTGGTTGTTTGATTGTTTTTCTCATTTTTGTTGTTTATTTGTTAAGCGTGGGTCGGCATG
GCATCTCCACCTCCTCGCGGTCCGACCTGGGCATCCGAAGGAGGACGCACGTCCACTCGGATGGCTAAGG
GAGAAGGGCGAATTCCAGCACACTGGCGGCCGTTACTAGTGGATCCGAGCTCGGTACCAAGCTTAAGTTT
AAACCGCTGATCAGCCTCGACTGTGCCTTCTAGTTGCCAGCCATCTGTTGTTTGCCCCTCCCCCGTGCCT
TCCTTGACCCTGGAAGGTGCCACTCCCACTGTCCTTTCCTAATAAAATGAGGAAATTGCATCGCATTGTC
TGAGTAGGTGTCATTCTATTCTGGGGGGTGGGGTGGGGCAGGACAGCAAGGGGGAGGATTGGGAAGACAA
TAGCAGGCATGCTGGGGATGCGGTGGGCTCTATGGCTTCTGAGGCGGAAAGAACCAGCTGGGGCTCTAGG
GGGTATCCCC
[124 nt withheld, positions 11841-11964]
C
[91 nt withheld, positions 11966-12056]
A
[49 nt withheld, positions 12058-12106]
CCTTTGACGTTGGAGTCCACGTTCTTT
[37 nt withheld, positions 12134-12170]
ACCCTATCTCGGTCTATTCTTTTGATTTATAAGGGATTTTGCCGATTTCGGCCTATTGGTTAAAAAATGA
GCTGATTTAACAAAAATTTAACGCGAATTAATTCTGTGGAATGTGTGTCAGTTAGGGTGTGGAAAGTCCC
CAGGCTCCCCAGCAGGCAGAAGTATGCAAAGCATGCATCTCAATTAGTCAGCAACCAGGTGTGGAAAGTC
CCCAGGCTCCCCAGCAGGCAGAAGTATGCAAAGCATGCATCTCAATTAGTCAGCAACCATAGTCCCGCCC
CTAACTCCGCCCATCCCGCCCCTAACTCCGCCCAGTTCCGCCCATTCTCCGCCCCATGGCTGACTAATTT
TTTTTATTTATGCAGAGGCCGAGGCCGCCTCTGCCTCTGAGCTATTCCAGAAGTAGTGAGGAGGCTTTTT
TGGAGGCCTAGGCTTTTGCAAAAAGCTCCCGGGAGCTTGTATATCCATTTTCGGATCTGATCAAGAGACA
GGATGAGGATCGTTTCGCATGATTGAACAAGATGGATTGCACGCAGGTTCTCCGGCCGCTTGGGTGGAGA
GGCTATTCGGCTATGACTGGGCACAACAGACAATCGGCTGCTCTGATGCCGCCGTGTTCCGGCTGTCAGC
GCAGGGGCGCCCGGTTCTTTTTGTCAAGACCGACCTGTCCGGTGCCCTGAATGAACTGCAGGACGAGGCA
GCGCGGCTATCGTGGCTGGCCACGACGGGCGTTCCTTGCGCAGCTGTGCTCGACGTTGTCACTGAAGCGG
GAAGGGACTGGCTGCTATTGGGCGAAGTGCCGGGGCAGGATCTCCTGTCATCTCACCTTGCTCCTGCCGA
GAAAGTATCCATCATGGCTGATGCAATGCGGCGGCTGCATACGCTTGATCCGGCTACCTGCCCATTCGAC
CACCAAGCGAAACATCGCATCGAGCGAGCACGTACTCGGATGGAAGCCGGTCTTGTCGATCAGGATGATC
TGGACGAAGAGCATCAGGGGCTCGCGCCAGCCGAACTGTTCGCCAGGCTCAAGGCGCGCATGCCCGACGG
CGAGGATCTCGTCGTGACCCATGGCGATGCCTGCTTGCCGAATATCATGGTGGAAAATGGCCGCTTTTCT
GGATTCATCGACTGTGGCCGGCTGGGTGTGGCGGACCGCTATCAGGACATAGCGTTGGCTACCCGTGATA
TTGCTGAAGAGCTTGGCGGCGAATGGGCTGACCGCTTCCTCGTGCTTTACGGTATCGCCGCTCCCGATTC
GCAGCGCATCGCCTTCTATCGCCTTCTTGACGAGTTCTTCTGAGCGGGACTCTGGGGTTCGAAATGACCG
ACCAAGCGACGCCCAACCTGCCATCACGAGATTTCGATTCCACCGCCGCCTTCTATGAAAGGTTGGGCTT
CGGAATCGTTTTCCGGGACGCCGGCTGGATGATCCTCCAGCGCGGGGATCTCATGCTGGAGTTCTTCGCC
CACCCCAACTTGTTTATTGCAGCTTATAATGGTTACAAATAAAGCAATAGCATCACAAATTTCACAAATA
AAGCATTTTTTTCACTGCATTCTAGTTGTGGTTTGTCCAAACTCATCAATGTATCTTATCATGTCTGTAT
ACCGTCGACCTCTAGCTAGAGCTTGGCGTAATCATGGTCATAGCTGTTTCCTGTGTGAAATTGTTATCCG
CTCACAATTCCACACAACATACGAGCCGGAAGCATAAAGTGTAAAGCCTGGGGTGCCTAATGAGTGAGCT
AACTCACATTAATTGCGTTGCGCTCACTGCCCGCTTTCCAGTCGGGAAACCTGTCGTGCCAGCTGCATTA
ATGAATCGGCCAACGCGCGGGGAGAGGCGGTTTGCGTATTGGGCGCTCTTCCGCTTCCTCGCTCACTGAC
TCGCTGCGCTCGGTCGTTCGGCTGCGGCGAGCGGTATCAGCTCACTCAAAGGCGGTAATACGGTTATCCA
CAGAATCAGGGGATAACGCAGGAAAGAACATGTGAGCAAAAGGCCAGCAAAAGGCCAGGAACCGTAAAAA
GGCCGCGTTGCTGGCGTTTTTCCATAGGCTCCGCCCCCCTGACGAGCATCACAAAAATCGACGCTCAAGT
CAGAGGTGGCGAAACCCGACAGGACTATAAAGATACCAGGCGTTTCCCCCTGGAAGCTCCCTCGTGCGCT
CTCCTGTTCCGACCCTGCCGCTTACCGGATACCTGTCCGCCTTTCTCCCTTCGGGAAGCGTGGCGCTTTC
TCATAGCTCACGCTGTAGGTATCTCAGTTCGGTGTAGGTCGTTCGCTCCAAGCTGGGCTGTGTGCACGAA
CCCCCCGTTCAGCCCGACCGCTGCGCCTTATCCGGTAACTATCGTCTTGAGTCCAACCCGGTAAGACACG
ACTTATCGCCACTGGCAGCAGCCACTGGTAACAGGATTAGCAGAGCGAGGTATGTAGGCGGTGCTACAGA
GTTCTTGAAGTGGTGGCCTAACTACGGCTACACTAGAAGAACAGTATTTGGTATCTGCGCTCTGCTGAAG
CCAGTTACCTTCGGAAAAAGAGTTGGTAGCTCTTGATCCGGCAAACAAACCACCGCTGGTAGCGGTGGTT
TTTTTGTTTGCAAGCAGCAGATTACGCGCAGAAAAAAAGGATCTCAAGAAGATCCTTTGATCTTTTCTAC
GGGGTCTGACGCTCAGTGGAACGAAAACTCACGTTAAGGGATTTTGGTCATGAGATTATCAAAAAGGATC
TTCACCTAGATCCTTTTAAATTAAAAATGAAGTTTTAAATCAATCTAAAGTATATATGAGTAAACTTGGT
CTGACAGTTACCAATGCTTAATCAGTGAGGCACCTATCTCAGCGATCTGTCTATTTCGTTCATCCATAGT
TGCCTGACTCCCCGTCGTGTAGATAACTACGATACGGGAGGGCTTACCATCTGGCCCCAGTGCTGCAATG
ATACCGCGAGACCCACGCTCACCGGCTCCAGATTTATCAGCAATAAACCAGCCAGCCGGAAGGGCCGAGC
GCAGAAGTGGTCCTGCAACTTTATCCGCCTCCATCCAGTCTATTAATTGTTGCCGGGAAGCTAGAGTAAG
TAGTTCGCCAGTTAATAGTTTGCGCAACGTTGTTGCCATTGCTACAGGCATCGTGGTGTCACGCTCGTCG
TTTGGTATGGCTTCATTCAGCTCCGGTTCCCAACGATCAAGGCGAGTTACATGATCCCCCATGTTGTGCA
AAAAAGCGGTTAGCTCCTTCGGTCCTCCGATCGTTGTCAGAAGTAAGTTGGCCGCAGTGTTATCACTCAT
GGTTATGGCAGCACTGCATAATTCTCTTACTGTCATGCCATCCGTAAGATGCTTTTCTGTGACTGGTGAG
TACTCAACCAAGTCATTCTGAGAATAGTGTATGCGGCGACCGAGTTGCTCTTGCCCGGCGTCAATACGGG
ATAATACCGCGCCACATAGCAGAACTTTAAAAGTGCTCATCATTGGAAAACGTTCTTCGGGGCGAAAACT
CTCAAGGATCTTACCGCTGTTGAGATCCAGTTCGATGTAACCCACTCGTGCACCCAACTGATCTTCAGCA
TCTTTTACTTTCACCAGCGTTTCTGGGTGAGCAAAAACAGGAAGGCAAAATGCCGCAAAAAAGGGAATAA
GGGCGACACGGAAATGTTGAATACTCATACTCTTCCTTTTTCAATATTATTGAAGCATTTATCAGGGTTA
TTGTCTCATGAGCGGATACATATTTGAATGTATTTAGAAAAATAAACAAATAGGGGTTCCGCGCACATTT
CCCCGAAAAGTGCCACCTGACGTCGACGGATCGGGAGATCTCCCGATCCCCTATGGTGCACTCTCAGTAC
AATCTGCTCTGATGCCGCATAGTTAAGCCAGTATCTGCTCCCTGCTTGTGTGTTGGAGGTCGCTGAGTAG
TGCGCGAGCAAAATTTAAGCTACAACAAGGCAAGGCTTGACCGACAATTGCATGAAGAATCTGCTTAGGG
TTAGGCGTTTTGCGCTGCTTCGCGATGTACGGGCCAGATATACGCGTT
Features (pLannotate 1.2.2; 26 found; start..end, strand, type, name):
      1..380     +  enhancer       CMV enhancer: human cytomegalovirus immediate early enhancer
    381..584     +  promoter       CMV promoter: human cytomegalovirus (CMV) immediate early promoter
    580..613     +  LTR            5' LTR (truncated) (fragment): truncated 5' long terminal repeat (LTR) from HIV-1
    629..647     +  promoter       T7 promoter: promoter for bacteriophage T7 RNA polymerase
    738..763     +  misc_RNA       sTRSV HHRz (fragment): hammerhead ribozyme from the tobacco ringspot virus satellite RNA (Khvorova et al., 2003)
    849..2198    +  CDS            N: NCAP_RABVS - Experimental evidence at protein level: Swiss-Prot protein existence level 1. Encapsidates the genome in a ratio of one protein N per nine ribonucleotides, protecting it from nucleases. If expressed without protein P it binds non-specifically RNA and therefore can bind it's own mRNA. Interaction with protein P abolishes any non-specific RNA binding, and prevents phosphorylation. The soluble N-P complex encapsidates specifically the genomic RNA, with protein N protecting the genome like a pearl necklace. The encapsidated genomic RNA is termed the nucleocapsid (NC) and serves as tem
   2292..3182    +  CDS            P: PHOSP_RABVS - Experimental evidence at protein level: Swiss-Prot protein existence level 1. Non catalytic polymerase cofactor and regulatory protein that plays a role in viral transcription and replication. Stabilizes the RNA polymerase L to the N-RNA template and binds the soluble protein N, preventing it from encapsidating non-genomic RNA. Also inhibits host IFN-alpha and IFN-beta signaling by binding and retaining phosphorylated STAT1 in the cytoplasm or by inhibiting the DNA binding of STAT1 in the nucleus. Might be involved, through interaction with host dynein, in intracellular microtubu
   3274..3879    +  CDS            M: MATRX_RABVS - Experimental evidence at protein level: Swiss-Prot protein existence level 1. Plays a major role in assembly, budding and uncoating of virion after membrane fusion (PubMed:33208464). Completely covers the ribonucleoprotein coil and keep it in condensed bullet-shaped form. Inhibits viral transcription and stimulates replication. Plays a major role in early induction of TRAIL-mediated apoptosis in infected neurons (PubMed:12771432, PubMed:9847327). From Rabies virus (strain SAD B19) (RABV).
   4095..4802    +  CDS            mCherry: mCherry is a basic (constitutively fluorescent) red fluorescent protein published in 2004, derived from Discosoma sp.. It is reported to be a very rapidly-maturing monomer with low acid sensitivity.
   4885..11265   +  CDS            L: L_RABVS - Experimental evidence at protein level: Swiss-Prot protein existence level 1. RNA-directed RNA polymerase that catalyzes the replication of viral genomic RNA. The template is composed of the viral RNA tightly encapsidated by the nucleoprotein (N). The replicase mode is dependent on intracellular N protein concentration. In this mode, the polymerase replicates the whole viral genome without recognizing transcriptional signals, and the replicated genome is not caped or polyadenylated. From Rabies virus (strain SAD B19) (RABV).
  11397..11489   +  ncRNA          HDV ribozyme: Accession: RF00094 - Hepatitis delta virus ribozyme
  11571..11795   +  polyA_signal   bGH poly(A) signal: bovine growth hormone polyadenylation signal
  11799..11820   +  promoter       SV40 promoter (fragment): SV40 enhancer and early promoter
  11841..12269   +  rep_origin     f1 ori (sequence partly withheld): f1 bacteriophage origin of replication; arrow indicates direction of (+) strand synthesis
  12283..12612   +  promoter       SV40 promoter: SV40 enhancer and early promoter
  12679..13470   +  CDS            neo: KKA2_KLEPN - Also known as kan, nptII. Experimental evidence at protein level: Swiss-Prot protein existence level 1. Resistance to kanamycin, neomycin, paromomycin, ribostamycin, butirosin and gentamicin B. From Klebsiella pneumoniae.
  13494..13652   +  CDS            ble (fragment): BLE_KLEPN - Experimental evidence at protein level: Swiss-Prot protein existence level 1. Binding protein with a strong affinity to the bleomycin family of antibiotics. Binds to CL990; an antimitotic-antibiotic compound. From Klebsiella pneumoniae.
  13647..13768   +  polyA_signal   SV40 poly(A) signal: SV40 polyadenylation signal
  13839..13861   -  protein_bind   lac operator (fragment): The lac repressor binds to the lac operator to inhibit transcription in E. coli. This inhibition can be relieved by adding lactose or isopropyl-β-D-thiogalactopyranoside (IPTG). lac repressor encoded by lacI
  13865..13895   -  promoter       lac promoter: promoter for the E. coli lac operon
  13910..13931   -  protein_bind   CAP binding site: CAP binding activates transcription in the presence of cAMP. E. coli catabolite activator protein
  13944..14036   -  CDS            lacI (fragment): lac repressor; lacI; The lac repressor binds to the lac operator to inhibit transcription in E. coli. This inhibition can be relieved by adding lactose or isopropyl-β-D-thiogalactopyranoside (IPTG).
  14219..14807   -  rep_origin     ori: high-copy-number ColE1/pMB1/pBR322/pUC origin of replication
  14978..15838   -  CDS            AmpR: β-lactamase; bla; confers resistance to ampicillin, carbenicillin, and related antibiotics
  15839..15943   -  promoter       AmpR promoter: bla
  16002..16054   -  misc_feature   bom (fragment): basis of mobility region from pBR322
