[The description below was written by a language model from this plasmid's Addgene catalogue record and pLannotate feature annotations shown in this document.]
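Description:
pSADdeltaG-mCherry is a rabies virus genomic cDNA plasmid carrying a glycoprotein-deleted genome of the SAD B19 vaccine strain in a pcDNA-type mammalian expression backbone. It is propagated in E. coli as a high-copy plasmid through a ColE1/pUC-type origin with ampicillin selection. The backbone also carries an f1 origin and an SV40 promoter-driven neomycin resistance cassette with an SV40 polyadenylation signal, which allows G418 selection in mammalian cells. The sequenced record is about 16.2 kb.

The payload is a full-length viral genome cassette placed downstream of the CMV enhancer/promoter, with a T7 promoter also present, and followed by the bGH polyadenylation signal. A hammerhead ribozyme at the 5′ end and a hepatitis delta virus ribozyme at the 3′ end flank the viral sequence, an arrangement that trims the primary transcript to give precise genome termini. Within the genome the annotated open reading frames run N, P, M, mCherry and L, so the red fluorescent protein occupies the position of the deleted glycoprotein gene. According to the depositor, mCherry was PCR-amplified and swapped in for GFP in the parental SADdeltaG-GFP plasmid. A short annotated HIV-1 LTR fragment next to the CMV promoter, along with the lac and ble fragments, most likely reflects residual backbone sequence or annotation artefacts rather than functional parts.

The construct serves as the template for recovering G-deleted rabies virus from cDNA. Because the genome lacks the glycoprotein, the resulting virus cannot spread between cells unless G is provided in trans. The associated publication describes such variants as tools for labelling and studying defined neural circuits, with mCherry here marking infected neurons.
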