Addgene plasmid #32636: pSADdeltaG-mCherry
Depositing lab: Edward Callaway. Depositing organization: Salk Institute for Biological Studies. Publication: New rabies virus variants for monitoring and manipulating activity and gene expression in defined neural circuits. Osakada F, Mori T, Cetin AH, Marshel JH, Virgen B, Callaway EM. Neuron. 2011 Aug 25;71(4):617-31. 10.1016/j.neuron.2011.07.005 PubMed 21867879.
Backbone
  Vector backbone: pSADdeltaG
  Backbone manufacturer: Addgene plasmid 32634
  Backbone size w/o insert (bp): 15428
  Vector type: Mammalian Expression ; Rabies virus
  Selectable markers: Neomycin (select with G418)
Growth in bacteria
  Bacterial resistance: Ampicillin, 100 μg/mL
  Growth temperature: 37°C
  Growth strain: DH5alpha
  Copy number: High Copy
Gene/Insert
  Gene/Insert name: mCherry
  Insert size (bp): 700
  Promoter: CMV
  Cloning method: Restriction Enzyme; 5′ cloning site NA (unknown if destroyed); 3′ cloning site NA (unknown if destroyed)
  Sequencing primers: 5′ CMV-F; 3′ BGH-rev
Terms and licenses: Academic/Nonprofit Terms; Industry Terms: Not Available to Industry
Depositor comments: The genes which replaced GFP in the pcDNA-SADdeltaG-GFP plasmid were amplified by PCR using plasmids encoding mCherry and primer pairs with BamHI and NheI/NotI sequences at the ends.
How to cite: pSADdeltaG-mCherry was a gift from Edward Callaway (Addgene plasmid # 32636 ; http://n2t.net/addgene:32636 ; RRID:Addgene_32636)
