>Addgene plasmid #32636 | pSADdeltaG-mCherry | addgene partial sequence | sequence record 38585 | CMV-F 5'-CGCAAATGGGCGGTAGGCGTG-3'
CTCTCTGGCTAACTAGAGAACCCACTGCTTACTGGCTTATCGAAATTAATACGACTCACTATAGGGAGAC
CCAAGCTGGCTAGCGTTTAAACGGGCCCTCTAGACTCGAGCGGCCGCCAGTGTGATGGATATCTGCAGAA
TTCGCCCTTTTAAGCGTCTGATGAGTCCGTGAGGACGAAACCCGGAGTCCCGGGTCACGCTTAACAACCA
GATCAAAGAAAAAACAGACATTGTCAATTGCAAAGCAAAAATGTAACACCCCTACAATGGATGCCGACAA
GATTGTATTCAAAGTCAATAATCAGGTGGTCTCTTTGAAGCCTGAGATTATCGTGGATCAATATGAGTAC
AAGTACCCTGCCATCAAAGATTTGAAAAAGCCCTGTATAACCCTAGGAAAGGCTCCCGATTTAAATAAAG
CATACAAGTCAGTTTTGTCAGGCATGAGCGCCGCCAAACTTAATCCTGACGATGTATGTTCCTATTTGGC
AGCGGCAATGCAGTTTTTTGAGGGGACATGTCCGGAAGACTGGACCAGCTATGGAATTGTGATTGCACGA
AAAGGAGATAAGATCACCCCAGGTTCTCTGGTGGAGATAAAACGTACTGATGTAGAAGGGAATTGGGCTC
TGACAGGAGGCATGGAACTGACAAGAGACCCCACTGTCCCTGAGCATGCGTCCTTAGTCGGTCTTCTCTT
GAGTCTGTATAGGTTGAGCAAAATATCCGGGCAAAACACTGGTAACTATAAGACAAACATTGCAGACAGG
ATAGAGCAGATTTTTGAGACAGCCCCTTTTGTTAAAATCGTGGAACACCATACTCTAATGACAACTCACA
AAATGTGTGCTAATTGGA
