>Addgene plasmid #32636 | pSADdeltaG-mCherry | addgene partial sequence | sequence record 38587 | mCherry-F 5'-ccccgtaatgcagaagaaga-3'
GGCGCCCTGAAGGGCGAGATCAAGCAGAGGCTGAAGCTGAAGGACGGCGGCCACTACGACGCTGAGGTCA
AGACCACCTACAAGGCCAAGAAGCCCGTGCAGCTGCCCGGCGCCTACAACGTCAACATCAAGTTGGACAT
CACCTCCCACAACGAGGACTACACCATCGTGGAACAGTACGAACGCGCCGAGGGCCGCCACTCCACCGGC
GGCATGGACGAGCTGTACAAGTAAGCTAGCTTTTCAGTCGAGAAAAAAACATTAGATCAGAAGAACAACT
GGCAACACTTCTCAACCTGAGACTTACTTCAAGATGCTCGATCCTGGAGAGGTCTATGATGACCCTATTG
ACCCAATCGAGTTAGAGGCTGAACCCAGAGGAACCCCCATTGTCCCCAACATCTTGAGGAACTCTGACTA
CAATCTCAACTCTCCTTTGATAGAAGATCCTGCTAGACTAATGTTAGAATGGTTAAAAACAGGGAATAGA
CCTTATCGGATGACTCTAACAGACAATTGCTCCAGGTCTTTCAGAGTTTTGAAAGATTATTTCAAGAAGG
TAGATTTGGGTTCTCTCAAGGTGGGCGGAATGGCTGCACAGTCAATGATTTCTCTCTGGTTATATGGTGC
CCACTCTGAATCCAACAGGAGCCGGAGATGTATAACAGACTTGGCCCATTTCTATTCCAAGTCGTCCCCC
ATAGAGAAGCTGTTGAATCTCACGCTAGGAAATAGAGGGCTGAGAATCCCCCCAGAGGGAGTGTTAAGTT
GCCTTGAGAGGGTTGATTATGATAATGCATTTGGAAGGTATCTTGCCAACACGTATTCCTCTTACTTGTT
CTTCCATGTA
